>Addgene plasmid #47892 | pRK5-myc-Miro1 K427V | addgene partial sequence | sequence record 70698 | hMiro1-F2 5'-actgtgctttgtcacctgatg-3'
GGGGCCAGATGTGAATAACACAGTTTGTACCAATGAAAGAGGCTGGATAACCTACCAGGGATTCCTTTCC
CAGTGGACGCTCACGACTTATTTAGATGTACAGCGGTGCCTGGAATATTTGGGCTATCTAGGCTATTCAA
TATTGACTGAGCAAGAGTCTCAAGCTTCAGCTGTTACAGTGACAAGAGATAAAAAGATAGACCTGCAGAA
AAAACAAACTCAAAGAAATGTGTTCAGATGTAATGTAATTGGAGTGGTCAACTGTGGGAAAAGTGGAGTT
CTTCAGGCTCTTCTTGGAAGAAACTTAATGAGGCAGAAGAAAATTCGTGAAGATCATAAATCCTACTATG
CGATTAACACTGTTTATGTATATGGACAAGAGAAATACTTGTTGTTGCATGATATCTCAGAATCGGAATT
TCTAACTGAAGCTGAAATCATTTGTGATGTTGTATGCCTGGTATATGATGTCAGCAATCCCAAATCCTTT
GAATACTGTGCCAGGATTTTTAAGCAACACTTTATGGACAGCAGAATACCTTGCTTAATCGTAGCTGCAA
AGTCAGACCTGCATGAAGTTAAACAAGAATACAGTATTTCACCTACTGATTTCTGCAGGAAACACAAAAT
GCCTCCACCACAAGCCTTCACTTGCAATACTGCTGATGCCCCCAGTAAGGATATCTTTGTTAAATTGACA
ACAATGGCCATGTATCCGCACGTGACACAAGCTGACCTCAAGAGCTCCACGTTTTGGCTTCGAGCAAGTT
TTGGTGCTACTGTTTTTG
