>Addgene plasmid #47892 | pRK5-myc-Miro1 K427V | addgene partial sequence | sequence record 70713 | Sp6 5'-ATTTAGGTGACACTATAG-3'
ACTGCACCTCGGTTCTATCGATTGAATTGGCCACCATGGAGCAGAAGCTGATCTCCGAGGAGGACCTGGG
ATCTATGAAGAAAGACGTGCGGATCCTGCTGGTGGGAGAACCTAGAGTTGGGAAGACATCACTGATTATG
TCTCTGGTCAGTGAAGAATTTCCAGAAGAGGTTCCTCCCCGGGCAGAAGAAATCACCATTCCAGCTGATG
TCACCCCAGAGAGAGTTCCAACACACATTGTAGATTACTCAGAAGCAGAACAGAGTGATGAACAACTTCA
TCAAGAAATATCTCAGGCTAATGTCATCTGTATAGTGTATGCCGTTAACAACAAGCATTCTATTGATAAG
GTAACAAGTCGATGGATTCCTCTCATAAATGAAAGAACAGACAAAGACAGCAGGCTGCCTTTAATATTGG
TTGGGAACAAATCTGATCTGGTGGAATATAGTAGTATGGAGACCATCCTTCCTATTATGAACCAGTATAC
AGAAATAGAAACCTGTGTGGAGTGTTCAGCGAAAAACCTGAAGAACATATCAGAGCTCTTTTATTACGCA
CAGAAAGCTGTTCTTCATCCTACAGGGCCCCTGTACTGCCCAGAGGAGAAGGAGATGAAACCAGCTTGTA
TAAAAGCCCTTACTCGTATATTTAAAATATCTGATCAAGATAATGATGGTACTCTCAATGATGCTGAACT
CAACTTCTTTCAGAGGATTTGTTTCAACACTCCATTAGCTCCTCAAGCTCTGGAGGATGTCAAGAATGTA
GTCAGAAAACATATAAGTGATGGTGTGGCTGACAGTGGGTTGACCCTGAAAGGT
