[The description below was written by a language model from this plasmid's Addgene catalogue record.]
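Description:
pRK5-myc-Miro1 K427V is a mammalian expression plasmid built on the pRK5-myc backbone, a derivative of pRK5 in which a myc epitope coding segment was inserted between the EcoRI and PstI sites, destroying both. It is propagated in E. coli under ampicillin selection and is recorded as low copy. The record does not name the bacterial origin of replication, and it lists no selectable marker for mammalian cells, so the construct appears suited mainly to transient transfection.

The insert is human Miro1 (RHOT1, ras homolog family member T1), an atypical Rho family GTPase associated with mitochondria, carrying a K427V substitution that the depositor describes as constitutively activating. The coding sequence was placed by restriction cloning, with the 5′ BglII junction lost during cloning and the 3′ EcoRI site retained, so that it sits in frame downstream of the backbone-encoded myc tag. This yields an N-terminally myc-tagged protein. Expression is driven by the CMV promoter, which gives strong constitutive transcription in most mammalian cell lines. The listed sequencing primers imply an SP6 promoter sequence upstream of the insert and an SV40 polyadenylation signal downstream.

The myc epitope allows the mutant protein to be detected by immunofluorescence or western blotting and to be immunoprecipitated without a Miro1-specific antibody. In line with the associated study on Miro-1 and Miro-2 in mitochondrial trafficking, the plasmid is typically used to overexpress this activated variant in cultured cells and compare its effects on mitochondrial distribution, morphology and transport with those of wild-type or other mutant forms.
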