Addgene plasmid #47892: pRK5-myc-Miro1 K427V
Purpose: Expresses myc tagged Miro1 K427 constitutively active mutant
Depositing lab: Pontus Aspenström. Depositing organization: Karolinska Institutet. Publication: The atypical Rho GTPases Miro-1 and Miro-2 have essential roles in mitochondrial trafficking. Fransson S, Ruusala A, Aspenstrom P. Biochem Biophys Res Commun. 2006 Jun 2;344(2):500-10. Epub 2006 Apr 3. 10.1016/j.bbrc.2006.03.163 PubMed 16630562.
Backbone
  Vector backbone: pRK5-myc
  Backbone manufacturer: Dr. Alan Hall, MRC-LMCB
  Modifications to backbone: Myc inserted into EcoRI/PstI site (sites destroyed).
  Vector type: Mammalian Expression
Growth in bacteria
  Bacterial resistance: Ampicillin, 100 μg/mL
  Growth temperature: 37°C
  Growth strain: DH5alpha
  Copy number: Low Copy
Gene/Insert
  Gene/Insert name: Miro1 K427V (alt names: RHOT1; ras homolog family member T1; MIRO-1)
  Species: H. sapiens (human)
  Mutation: K427V, constitutively active mutant
  GenBank ID: AJ517412
  Entrez Gene: RHOT1 (a.k.a. ARHT1, MIRO-1, MIRO1)
  Promoter: CMV
  Tag / fusion protein: myc (N terminal on backbone)
  Cloning method: Restriction Enzyme; 5′ cloning site BglII (destroyed during cloning); 3′ cloning site EcoRI (not destroyed)
  Sequencing primers: 5′ SP6; 3′ SV40pA-R
Terms and licenses: Academic/Nonprofit Terms; Industry Terms: Not Available to Industry
How to cite: pRK5-myc-Miro1 K427V was a gift from Pontus Aspenström (Addgene plasmid # 47892 ; http://n2t.net/addgene:47892 ; RRID:Addgene_47892)
